Addgene plasmid #203277: A*02:02:01:01
Purpose: Overexpress HLA allele
Depositing lab: Derin Keskin & Catherine Wu. Depositing organization: Dana-Farber Cancer Institute. Publication: A large peptidome dataset improves HLA class I epitope prediction across most of the human population. Sarkizova S, Klaeger S, Le PM, Li LW, Oliveira G, Keshishian H, Hartigan CR, Zhang W, Braun DA, Ligon KL, Bachireddy P, Zervantonakis IK, Rosenbluth JM, Ouspenskaia T, Law T, Justesen S, Stevens J, Lane WJ, Eisenhaure T, Lan Zhang G, Clauser KR, Hacohen N, Carr SA, Wu CJ, Keskin DB. Nat Biotechnol. 2020 Feb;38(2):199-209. doi: 10.1038/s41587-019-0322-9. Epub 2019 Dec 16. PubMed 31844290.
Backbone
  Vector backbone: pcDNA-3
  Vector type: Mammalian Expression
Growth in bacteria
  Bacterial resistance: Ampicillin, 100 μg/mL
  Growth temperature: 37°C
  Growth strain: NEB Stable
  Copy number: High Copy
Gene/Insert
  Gene/Insert name: A*02:02:01:01
  Species: H. sapiens (human)
  Entrez Gene: HLA-A (a.k.a. HLAA)
  Cloning method: Restriction Enzyme; 5′ cloning site BamHI (unknown if destroyed); 3′ cloning site EcoRI (unknown if destroyed)
  Sequencing primers: 5′ unknown
Terms and licenses: Academic/Nonprofit Terms; Industry Terms: Not Available to Industry
Depositor comments: Shortname from TIGL: K32
How to cite: A*02:02:01:01 was a gift from Derin Keskin & Catherine Wu (Addgene plasmid # 203277 ; http://n2t.net/addgene:203277 ; RRID:Addgene_203277)
