[The description below was written by a language model from this plasmid's Addgene catalogue record and pLannotate feature annotations shown in this document.]
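Description:
A*02:02:01:01 is a mammalian expression plasmid built on the pcDNA-3 backbone that carries the coding sequence of the human HLA class I heavy chain allele HLA-A*02:02:01:01, cloned between BamHI and EcoRI sites. In the 6,512 nt sequenced record, the HLA-A open reading frame (about 1.1 kb) sits downstream of the human cytomegalovirus immediate-early enhancer and promoter, which drive strong constitutive transcription in mammalian cells, and upstream of the bovine growth hormone polyadenylation signal. A T7 promoter lies between the CMV promoter and the insert and could support in vitro transcription or serve as a sequencing primer site. No epitope tag or reporter is annotated on the insert. The automated annotation identifies the gene generically as HLA-A, and the allele-specific text attached to it refers to a different allele; the short "5' LTR" and "ble" fragment hits look like incidental matches to backbone sequence rather than functional elements.

For propagation in E. coli, the plasmid has a high-copy ColE1/pUC-type origin and a β-lactamase gene with its own promoter, conferring ampicillin resistance. An f1 origin is also present, allowing single-stranded DNA production. A second mammalian cassette, in which the SV40 enhancer/early promoter drives the neomycin phosphotransferase gene followed by an SV40 polyadenylation signal, allows G418 selection of stable transfectants. The stated purpose is to overexpress this single HLA allele. The associated publication concerns a large HLA class I peptidome dataset for epitope prediction, which is consistent with expressing individual alleles in cells to profile the peptides they present.
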