Features (pLannotate 1.2.2; 20 found; start..end, strand, type, name):
     28..80      -  misc_feature   bom (fragment): basis of mobility region from pBR322
    235..614     +  enhancer       CMV enhancer: human cytomegalovirus immediate early enhancer
    615..818     +  promoter       CMV promoter: human cytomegalovirus (CMV) immediate early promoter
    814..847     +  LTR            5' LTR (truncated) (fragment): truncated 5' long terminal repeat (LTR) from HIV-1
    863..881     +  promoter       T7 promoter: promoter for bacteriophage T7 RNA polymerase
    935..2029    +  CDS            HLA-A: HLAA_HUMAN - Also known as HLAA. Experimental evidence at protein level: Swiss-Prot protein existence level 1. Allele A*74:01: Presents immunodominant HIV-1 epitopes derived from gag-pol (GQMVHQAISPR, QIYPGIKVR) and rev (RQIHSISER), carrying an aliphatic residue at position 2 and Arg anchor residue at the C-terminus. May contribute to viral load control in chronic HIV-1 infection. From Homo sapiens (Human).
   2109..2333    +  polyA_signal   bGH poly(A) signal: bovine growth hormone polyadenylation signal
   2337..2358    +  promoter       SV40 promoter (fragment): SV40 enhancer and early promoter
   2379..2807    +  rep_origin     f1 ori (sequence partly withheld): f1 bacteriophage origin of replication; arrow indicates direction of (+) strand synthesis
   2821..3150    +  promoter       SV40 promoter: SV40 enhancer and early promoter
   3217..4008    +  CDS            neo: KKA2_KLEPN - Also known as kan, nptII. Experimental evidence at protein level: Swiss-Prot protein existence level 1. Resistance to kanamycin, neomycin, paromomycin, ribostamycin, butirosin and gentamicin B. From Klebsiella pneumoniae.
   4032..4190    +  CDS            ble (fragment): BLE_KLEPN - Experimental evidence at protein level: Swiss-Prot protein existence level 1. Binding protein with a strong affinity to the bleomycin family of antibiotics. Binds to CL990; an antimitotic-antibiotic compound. From Klebsiella pneumoniae.
   4185..4306    +  polyA_signal   SV40 poly(A) signal: SV40 polyadenylation signal
   4379..4395    -  protein_bind   lac operator: The lac repressor binds to the lac operator to inhibit transcription in E. coli. This inhibition can be relieved by adding lactose or isopropyl-β-D-thiogalactopyranoside (IPTG). lac repressor encoded by lacI
   4403..4433    -  promoter       lac promoter: promoter for the E. coli lac operon
   4448..4469    -  protein_bind   CAP binding site: CAP binding activates transcription in the presence of cAMP. E. coli catabolite activator protein
   4482..4574    -  CDS            lacI (fragment): lac repressor; lacI; The lac repressor binds to the lac operator to inhibit transcription in E. coli. This inhibition can be relieved by adding lactose or isopropyl-β-D-thiogalactopyranoside (IPTG).
   4757..5345    -  rep_origin     ori: high-copy-number ColE1/pMB1/pBR322/pUC origin of replication
   5516..6376    -  CDS            AmpR: β-lactamase; bla; confers resistance to ampicillin, carbenicillin, and related antibiotics
   6377..6481    -  promoter       AmpR promoter: bla
>Addgene plasmid #203277 | A*02:02:01:01 | addgene full sequence | sequence record 399800 | Addgene NGS Result
GACGGATCGGGAGATCTCCCGATCCCCTATGGTGCACTCTCAGTACAATCTGCTCTGATGCCGCATAGTT
AAGCCAGTATCTGCTCCCTGCTTGTGTGTTGGAGGTCGCTGAGTAGTGCGCGAGCAAAATTTAAGCTACA
ACAAGGCAAGGCTTGACCGACAATTGCATGAAGAATCTGCTTAGGGTTAGGCGTTTTGCGCTGCTTCGCG
ATGTACGGGCCAGATATACGCGTTGACATTGATTATTGACTAGTTATTAATAGTAATCAATTACGGGGTC
ATTAGTTCATAGCCCATATATGGAGTTCCGCGTTACATAACTTACGGTAAATGGCCCGCCTGGCTGACCG
CCCAACGACCCCCGCCCATTGACGTCAATAATGACGTATGTTCCCATAGTAACGCCAATAGGGACTTTCC
ATTGACGTCAATGGGTGGAGTATTTACGGTAAACTGCCCACTTGGCAGTACATCAAGTGTATCATATGCC
AAGTACGCCCCCTATTGACGTCAATGACGGTAAATGGCCCGCCTGGCATTATGCCCAGTACATGACCTTA
TGGGACTTTCCTACTTGGCAGTACATCTACGTATTAGTCATCGCTATTACCATGGTGATGCGGTTTTGGC
AGTACATCAATGGGCGTGGATAGCGGTTTGACTCACGGGGATTTCCAAGTCTCCACCCCATTGACGTCAA
TGGGAGTTTGTTTTGGCACCAAAATCAACGGGACTTTCCAAAATGTCGTAACAACTCCGCCCCATTGACG
CAAATGGGCGGTAGGCGTGTACGGTGGGAGGTCTATATAAGCAGAGCTCTCTGGCTAACTAGAGAACCCA
CTGCTTACTGGCTTATCGAAATTAATACGACTCACTATAGGGAGACCCAAGCTGGCTAGCGTTTAAACTT
AAGCTTGGTACCGAGCTCGGATCCATGGCCGTCATGGCGCCCCGAACCCTCGTCCTGCTACTCTCGGGGG
CTCTGGCCCTGACCCAGACCTGGGCGGGCTCTCACTCCATGAGGTATTTCTTCACATCCGTGTCCCGGCC
CGGCCGCGGGGAGCCCCGCTTCATCGCAGTGGGCTACGTGGACGACACGCAGTTCGTGCGGTTCGACAGC
GACGCCGCGAGCCGGAGGATGGAGCCGCGGGCGCCGTGGATAGAGCAGGAGGGTCCGGAGTATTGGGACG
GGGAGACACGGAAAGTGAAGGCCCACTCACAGACTCACCGAGTGGACCTGGGGACCCTGCGCGGCTACTA
CAACCAGAGCGAGGCCGGTTCTCACACCCTCCAGAGGATGTATGGCTGCGACGTGGGGTCGGACTGGCGC
TTCCTGCGCGGGTACCACCAGTACGCCTACGACGGCAAGGATTACATCGCCCTGAAAGAGGACCTGCGCT
CTTGGACCGCGGCGGACATGGCAGCTCAGACCACCAAGCACAAGTGGGAGGCGGCCCATGTGGCGGAGCA
GTGGAGAGCCTACCTGGAGGGCACGTGCGTGGAGTGGCTCCGCAGATACCTGGAGAACGGGAAGGAGACG
CTGCAGCGCACGGACGCCCCCAAAACGCATATGACTCACCACGCTGTCTCTGACCATGAAGCCACCCTGA
GGTGCTGGGCCCTGAGCTTCTACCCTGCGGAGATCACACTGACCTGGCAGCGGGATGGGGAGGACCAGAC
CCAGGACACGGAGCTCGTGGAGACCAGGCCTGCAGGGGATGGAACCTTCCAGAAGTGGGCGGCTGTGGTG
GTGCCTTCTGGACAGGAGCAGAGATACACCTGCCATGTGCAGCATGAGGGTTTGCCCAAGCCCCTCACCC
TGAGATGGGAGCCGTCTTCCCAGCCCACCATCCCCATCGTGGGCATCATTGCTGGCCTGGTTCTCTTTGG
AGCTGTGATCACTGGAGCTGTGGTCGCTGCTGTGATGTGGAGGAGGAAGAGCTCAGATAGAAAAGGAGGG
AGCTACTCTCAGGCTGCAAGCAGTGACAGTGCCCAGGGCTCTGATGTGTCTCTCACAGCTTGTAAAGTGT
GAGAATTCTGCAGATATCCAGCACAGTGGCGGCCGCTCGAGTCTAGAGGGCCCGTTTAAACCCGCTGATC
AGCCTCGACTGTGCCTTCTAGTTGCCAGCCATCTGTTGTTTGCCCCTCCCCCGTGCCTTCCTTGACCCTG
GAAGGTGCCACTCCCACTGTCCTTTCCTAATAAAATGAGGAAATTGCATCGCATTGTCTGAGTAGGTGTC
ATTCTATTCTGGGGGGTGGGGTGGGGCAGGACAGCAAGGGGGAGGATTGGGAAGACAATAGCAGGCATGC
TGGGGATGCGGTGGGCTCTATGGCTTCTGAGGCGGAAAGAACCAGCTGGGGCTCTAGGGGGTATCCCC
[124 nt withheld, positions 2379-2502]
C
[91 nt withheld, positions 2504-2594]
A
[49 nt withheld, positions 2596-2644]
CCTTTGACGTTGGAGTCCACGTTCTTT
[37 nt withheld, positions 2672-2708]
ACCCTATCTCGGTCTATTCTTTTGATTTATAAGGGATTTTGCCGATTTCGGCCTATTGGTTAAAAAATGA
GCTGATTTAACAAAAATTTAACGCGAATTAATTCTGTGGAATGTGTGTCAGTTAGGGTGTGGAAAGTCCC
CAGGCTCCCCAGCAGGCAGAAGTATGCAAAGCATGCATCTCAATTAGTCAGCAACCAGGTGTGGAAAGTC
CCCAGGCTCCCCAGCAGGCAGAAGTATGCAAAGCATGCATCTCAATTAGTCAGCAACCATAGTCCCGCCC
CTAACTCCGCCCATCCCGCCCCTAACTCCGCCCAGTTCCGCCCATTCTCCGCCCCATGGCTGACTAATTT
TTTTTATTTATGCAGAGGCCGAGGCCGCCTCTGCCTCTGAGCTATTCCAGAAGTAGTGAGGAGGCTTTTT
TGGAGGCCTAGGCTTTTGCAAAAAGCTCCCGGGAGCTTGTATATCCATTTTCGGATCTGATCAAGAGACA
GGATGAGGATCGTTTCGCATGATTGAACAAGATGGATTGCACGCAGGTTCTCCGGCCGCTTGGGTGGAGA
GGCTATTCGGCTATGACTGGGCACAACAGACAATCGGCTGCTCTGATGCCGCCGTGTTCCGGCTGTCAGC
GCAGGGGCGCCCGGTTCTTTTTGTCAAGACCGACCTGTCCGGTGCCCTGAATGAACTGCAGGACGAGGCA
GCGCGGCTATCGTGGCTGGCCACGACGGGCGTTCCTTGCGCAGCTGTGCTCGACGTTGTCACTGAAGCGG
GAAGGGACTGGCTGCTATTGGGCGAAGTGCCGGGGCAGGATCTCCTGTCATCTCACCTTGCTCCTGCCGA
GAAAGTATCCATCATGGCTGATGCAATGCGGCGGCTGCATACGCTTGATCCGGCTACCTGCCCATTCGAC
CACCAAGCGAAACATCGCATCGAGCGAGCACGTACTCGGATGGAAGCCGGTCTTGTCGATCAGGATGATC
TGGACGAAGAGCATCAGGGGCTCGCGCCAGCCGAACTGTTCGCCAGGCTCAAGGCGCGCATGCCCGACGG
CGAGGATCTCGTCGTGACCCATGGCGATGCCTGCTTGCCGAATATCATGGTGGAAAATGGCCGCTTTTCT
GGATTCATCGACTGTGGCCGGCTGGGTGTGGCGGACCGCTATCAGGACATAGCGTTGGCTACCCGTGATA
TTGCTGAAGAGCTTGGCGGCGAATGGGCTGACCGCTTCCTCGTGCTTTACGGTATCGCCGCTCCCGATTC
GCAGCGCATCGCCTTCTATCGCCTTCTTGACGAGTTCTTCTGAGCGGGACTCTGGGGTTCGAAATGACCG
ACCAAGCGACGCCCAACCTGCCATCACGAGATTTCGATTCCACCGCCGCCTTCTATGAAAGGTTGGGCTT
CGGAATCGTTTTCCGGGACGCCGGCTGGATGATCCTCCAGCGCGGGGATCTCATGCTGGAGTTCTTCGCC
CACCCCAACTTGTTTATTGCAGCTTATAATGGTTACAAATAAAGCAATAGCATCACAAATTTCACAAATA
AAGCATTTTTTTCACTGCATTCTAGTTGTGGTTTGTCCAAACTCATCAATGTATCTTATCATGTCTGTAT
ACCGTCGACCTCTAGCTAGAGCTTGGCGTAATCATGGTCATAGCTGTTTCCTGTGTGAAATTGTTATCCG
CTCACAATTCCACACAACATACGAGCCGGAAGCATAAAGTGTAAAGCCTGGGGTGCCTAATGAGTGAGCT
AACTCACATTAATTGCGTTGCGCTCACTGCCCGCTTTCCAGTCGGGAAACCTGTCGTGCCAGCTGCATTA
ATGAATCGGCCAACGCGCGGGGAGAGGCGGTTTGCGTATTGGGCGCTCTTCCGCTTCCTCGCTCACTGAC
TCGCTGCGCTCGGTCGTTCGGCTGCGGCGAGCGGTATCAGCTCACTCAAAGGCGGTAATACGGTTATCCA
CAGAATCAGGGGATAACGCAGGAAAGAACATGTGAGCAAAAGGCCAGCAAAAGGCCAGGAACCGTAAAAA
GGCCGCGTTGCTGGCGTTTTTCCATAGGCTCCGCCCCCCTGACGAGCATCACAAAAATCGACGCTCAAGT
CAGAGGTGGCGAAACCCGACAGGACTATAAAGATACCAGGCGTTTCCCCCTGGAAGCTCCCTCGTGCGCT
CTCCTGTTCCGACCCTGCCGCTTACCGGATACCTGTCCGCCTTTCTCCCTTCGGGAAGCGTGGCGCTTTC
TCATAGCTCACGCTGTAGGTATCTCAGTTCGGTGTAGGTCGTTCGCTCCAAGCTGGGCTGTGTGCACGAA
CCCCCCGTTCAGCCCGACCGCTGCGCCTTATCCGGTAACTATCGTCTTGAGTCCAACCCGGTAAGACACG
ACTTATCGCCACTGGCAGCAGCCACTGGTAACAGGATTAGCAGAGCGAGGTATGTAGGCGGTGCTACAGA
GTTCTTGAAGTGGTGGCCTAACTACGGCTACACTAGAAGAACAGTATTTGGTATCTGCGCTCTGCTGAAG
CCAGTTACCTTCGGAAAAAGAGTTGGTAGCTCTTGATCCGGCAAACAAACCACCGCTGGTAGCGGTGGTT
TTTTTGTTTGCAAGCAGCAGATTACGCGCAGAAAAAAAGGATCTCAAGAAGATCCTTTGATCTTTTCTAC
GGGGTCTGACGCTCAGTGGAACGAAAACTCACGTTAAGGGATTTTGGTCATGAGATTATCAAAAAGGATC
TTCACCTAGATCCTTTTAAATTAAAAATGAAGTTTTAAATCAATCTAAAGTATATATGAGTAAACTTGGT
CTGACAGTTACCAATGCTTAATCAGTGAGGCACCTATCTCAGCGATCTGTCTATTTCGTTCATCCATAGT
TGCCTGACTCCCCGTCGTGTAGATAACTACGATACGGGAGGGCTTACCATCTGGCCCCAGTGCTGCAATG
ATACCGCGAGACCCACGCTCACCGGCTCCAGATTTATCAGCAATAAACCAGCCAGCCGGAAGGGCCGAGC
GCAGAAGTGGTCCTGCAACTTTATCCGCCTCCATCCAGTCTATTAATTGTTGCCGGGAAGCTAGAGTAAG
TAGTTCGCCAGTTAATAGTTTGCGCAACGTTGTTGCCATTGCTACAGGCATCGTGGTGTCACGCTCGTCG
TTTGGTATGGCTTCATTCAGCTCCGGTTCCCAACGATCAAGGCGAGTTACATGATCCCCCATGTTGTGCA
AAAAAGCGGTTAGCTCCTTCGGTCCTCCGATCGTTGTCAGAAGTAAGTTGGCCGCAGTGTTATCACTCAT
GGTTATGGCAGCACTGCATAATTCTCTTACTGTCATGCCATCCGTAAGATGCTTTTCTGTGACTGGTGAG
TACTCAACCAAGTCATTCTGAGAATAGTGTATGCGGCGACCGAGTTGCTCTTGCCCGGCGTCAATACGGG
ATAATACCGCGCCACATAGCAGAACTTTAAAAGTGCTCATCATTGGAAAACGTTCTTCGGGGCGAAAACT
CTCAAGGATCTTACCGCTGTTGAGATCCAGTTCGATGTAACCCACTCGTGCACCCAACTGATCTTCAGCA
TCTTTTACTTTCACCAGCGTTTCTGGGTGAGCAAAAACAGGAAGGCAAAATGCCGCAAAAAAGGGAATAA
GGGCGACACGGAAATGTTGAATACTCATACTCTTCCTTTTTCAATATTATTGAAGCATTTATCAGGGTTA
TTGTCTCATGAGCGGATACATATTTGAATGTATTTAGAAAAATAAACAAATAGGGGTTCCGCGCACATTT
CCCCGAAAAGTGCCACCTGACGTC
