>Addgene plasmid #203277 | A*02:02:01:01 | depositor partial sequence | sequence record 394203 | HLA:HLA00007 A*02:02:01:01 1098 bp (K32)
ATGGCCGTCATGGCGCCCCGAACCCTCGTCCTGCTACTCTCGGGGGCTCTGGCCCTGACCCAGACCTGGG
CGGGCTCTCACTCCATGAGGTATTTCTTCACATCCGTGTCCCGGCCCGGCCGCGGGGAGCCCCGCTTCAT
CGCAGTGGGCTACGTGGACGACACGCAGTTCGTGCGGTTCGACAGCGACGCCGCGAGCCGGAGGATGGAG
CCGCGGGCGCCGTGGATAGAGCAGGAGGGTCCGGAGTATTGGGACGGGGAGACACGGAAAGTGAAGGCCC
ACTCACAGACTCACCGAGTGGACCTGGGGACCCTGCGCGGCTACTACAACCAGAGCGAGGCCGGTTCTCA
CACCCTCCAGAGGATGTATGGCTGCGACGTGGGGTCGGACTGGCGCTTCCTGCGCGGGTACCACCAGTAC
GCCTACGACGGCAAGGATTACATCGCCCTGAAAGAGGACCTGCGCTCTTGGACCGCGGCGGACATGGCAG
CTCAGACCACCAAGCACAAGTGGGAGGCGGCCCATGTGGCGGAGCAGTGGAGAGCCTACCTGGAGGGCAC
GTGCGTGGAGTGGCTCCGCAGATACCTGGAGAACGGGAAGGAGACGCTGCAGCGCACGGACGCCCCCAAA
ACGCATATGACTCACCACGCTGTCTCTGACCATGAAGCCACCCTGAGGTGCTGGGCCCTGAGCTTCTACC
CTGCGGAGATCACACTGACCTGGCAGCGGGATGGGGAGGACCAGACCCAGGACACGGAGCTCGTGGAGAC
CAGGCCTGCAGGGGATGGAACCTTCCAGAAGTGGGCGGCTGTGGTGGTGCCTTCTGGACAGGAGCAGAGA
TACACCTGCCATGTGCAGCATGAGGGTTTGCCCAAGCCCCTCACCCTGAGATGGGAGCCGTCTTCCCAGC
CCACCATCCCCATCGTGGGCATCATTGCTGGCCTGGTTCTCTTTGGAGCTGTGATCACTGGAGCTGTGGT
CGCTGCTGTGATGTGGAGGAGGAAGAGCTCAGATAGAAAAGGAGGGAGCTACTCTCAGGCTGCAAGCAGT
GACAGTGCCCAGGGCTCTGATGTGTCTCTCACAGCTTGTAAAGTGTGA
